Addgene plasmid #245064: pAAV-hsynapsin-DIO-scramble shRNA - mCherry
Purpose: AAV transgene designes to express scramble (control) shRNA sequence cell-type selectively. Scramble hairpin expressed from the mir30 cassette together with mCherry.
Depositing lab: William Wisden. Depositing organization: Imperial College London. Publication: The locus coeruleus maintains core body temperature and protects against hypothermia during dexmedetomidine-induced sedation. Anuncibay Soto B, Ma Y, Nollet M, Wong S, Miracca G, Rastinejad D, Yustos R, Vyssotski AL, Franks NP, Wisden W. Proc Natl Acad Sci U S A. 2025 Oct 14;122(41):e2422878122. doi: 10.1073/pnas.2422878122. Epub 2025 Oct 7. PubMed 41055995.
Backbone
  Vector backbone: pUC
  Backbone size w/o insert (bp): 2900
  Total vector size (bp): 5927
  Vector type: Mammalian Expression, AAV, RNAi, Cre/Lox
Growth in bacteria
  Bacterial resistance: Ampicillin, 100 μg/mL
  Growth temperature: 37°C
  Growth strain: NEB Stable
  Copy number: High Copy
Gene/Insert
  Gene/Insert name: AAV-DIO-scramble-shRNA-mCherry
  Species: M. musculus (mouse), Synthetic
  Insert size (bp): 2793
  Promoter: human synapsin
  Tag / fusion protein: mCherry
  Cloning method: Other
  Sequencing primers: 5′ cacgcgaggcgcgagatag
Resource information
  A portion of this plasmid was derived from a plasmid made by: As the basis for the shRNA expression from the mir30 locus, we used the pPRIME system (Addgene Plasmid 11664; gift from S. Elledge, Howard Hughes Medical Institute). We then transposed this cassette into an AAV transgene.
Terms and licenses: Academic/Nonprofit Terms; Industry Terms: Not Available to Industry
Depositor comments: These constructs appear in our manuscript:
How to cite: pAAV-hsynapsin-DIO-scramble shRNA - mCherry was a gift from William Wisden (Addgene plasmid # 245064 ; http://n2t.net/addgene:245064 ; RRID:Addgene_245064)
