[The description below was written by a language model from this plasmid's Addgene catalogue record and pLannotate feature annotations shown in this document.]
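Description:
pAAV-hsynapsin-DIO-scramble shRNA - mCherry is an AAV transfer plasmid on a pUC-type backbone, about 5.9 kb in total, designed to deliver a Cre-dependent control (scrambled) shRNA together with a red fluorescent reporter to neurons. It is propagated in E. coli through a high-copy ColE1/pUC origin with ampicillin selection (AmpR under its own promoter), and it also carries an f1 origin. The recommended recombination-deficient growth strain is consistent with the need to keep the AAV2 inverted terminal repeats stable. The 3' ITR is annotated in full, whereas only short fragments of the 5' ITR were detected in the sequenced record.

Between the ITRs, the human synapsin I promoter gives neuron-restricted transcription. Downstream lies a DIO (double-floxed inverted) cassette, bounded on each side by a lox2272/loxP pair arranged in opposing orientations. The cassette contains the mCherry coding sequence followed by the scrambled hairpin embedded in human miR-30a 5' and 3' flanking sequences, all on the antisense strand relative to the promoter. This microRNA-based arrangement derives from the pPRIME system and allows a Pol II promoter to produce one transcript that both encodes mCherry and is processed into the shRNA. Without Cre the cassette is not productively expressed. In Cre-expressing cells, recombination at the incompatible lox pairs inverts it and locks it in the sense orientation. A WPRE and the human growth hormone polyadenylation signal follow, enhancing transcript stability and expression.

The construct serves as the non-targeting control for matched knockdown vectors, letting cell-type-selective RNAi experiments in Cre driver mice be compared against mCherry-labelled neurons that express an inert hairpin.
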