Features (pLannotate 1.2.2; 24 found; start..end, strand, type, name):
     12..39      +  repeat_region  AAV2 ITR (fragment): inverted terminal repeat of adeno-associated virus serotype 2 inverted
     68..95      +  repeat_region  AAV2 ITR (fragment): inverted terminal repeat of adeno-associated virus serotype 2 inverted
    175..622     +  promoter       hSyn promoter: human synapsin I promoter; confers neuron-specific expression (Kügler et al., 2003)
    636..653     +  misc_feature   MCS (fragment): pUC18/19 multiple cloning site
    660..693     +  protein_bind   lox2272: Cre-mediated recombination occurs in the 8-bp core sequence (GGATACTT). lox2272 sites are compatible with each other, but incompatible with loxP or loxN sites (Lee and Saito, 1988). Cre recombinase
    694..743     -  intron         β-globin intron (fragment): internally truncated intron from human β-globin
    744..777     +  protein_bind   loxP: Cre-mediated recombination occurs in the 8-bp core sequence (GCATACAT). Cre recombinase
    819..931     -  ncRNA          3' miR-30a: sequence downstream of the 71-nt precursor of the human miR-30a microRNA (Zeng et al., 2002) miRNA
   1041..1134    -  ncRNA          5' miR-30a: sequence upstream of the 71-nt precursor of the human miR-30a microRNA (Zeng et al., 2002) miRNA
   1187..1894    -  CDS            mCherry: mCherry is a basic (constitutively fluorescent) red fluorescent protein published in 2004, derived from Discosoma sp.. It is reported to be a very rapidly-maturing monomer with low acid sensitivity.
   1901..1934    -  protein_bind   lox2272: Cre-mediated recombination occurs in the 8-bp core sequence (GGATACTT). lox2272 sites are compatible with each other, but incompatible with loxP or loxN sites (Lee and Saito, 1988). Cre recombinase
   1935..1984    -  intron         β-globin intron (fragment): internally truncated intron from human β-globin
   1985..2018    -  protein_bind   loxP: Cre-mediated recombination occurs in the 8-bp core sequence (GCATACAT). Cre recombinase
   2019..2043    +  misc_feature   MCS (fragment): pBluescript multiple cloning site
   2043..2631    +  misc_feature   WPRE: woodchuck hepatitis virus posttranscriptional regulatory element
   2663..3139    +  polyA_signal   hGH poly(A) signal: human growth hormone polyadenylation signal
   3179..3319    +  repeat_region  AAV2 ITR: inverted terminal repeat of adeno-associated virus serotype 2 inverted
   3324..3375    -  misc_feature   bom (fragment): basis of mobility region from pBR322
   3394..3849    +  rep_origin     f1 ori (sequence partly withheld): f1 bacteriophage origin of replication; arrow indicates direction of (+) strand synthesis
   3850..3899    -  misc_feature   bom (fragment): basis of mobility region from pBR322
   4001..4036    -  CDS            rop (fragment): Rop protein, which maintains plasmids at low copy number; rop
   4131..4235    +  promoter       AmpR promoter: bla
   4236..5096    +  CDS            AmpR: β-lactamase; bla; confers resistance to ampicillin, carbenicillin, and related antibiotics
   5267..5855    +  rep_origin     ori: high-copy-number ColE1/pMB1/pBR322/pUC origin of replication
>Addgene plasmid #245064 | pAAV-hsynapsin-DIO-scramble shRNA - mCherry | addgene full sequence | sequence record 489358 | Addgene NGS Result
CCTGCAGGCAGCTGCGCGCTCGCTCGCTCACTGAGGCCGCCCGGGCGTCGGGCGACCTTTGGTCGCCCGG
CCTCAGTGAGCGAGCGAGCGCGCAGAGAGGGAGTGGCCAACTCCATCACTAGGGGTTCCTGCGGCCGCAC
GCGTGTGTCTAGACTGCAGAGGGCCCTGCGTATGAGTGCAAGTGGGTTTTAGGACCAGGATGAGGCGGGG
TGGGGGTGCCTACCTGACGACCGACCCCGACCCACTGGACAAGCACCCAACCCCCATTCCCCAAATTGCG
CATCCCCTATCAGAGAGGGGGAGGGGAAACAGGATGCGGCGAGGCGCGTGCGCACTGCCAGCTTCAGCAC
CGCGGACAGTGCCTTCGCCCCCGCCTGGCGGCGCGCGCCACCGCCGCCTCAGCACTGAAGGCGCGCTGAC
GTCACTCGCCGGTCCCCCGCAAACTCCCCTTCCCGGCCACCTTGGTCGCGTCCGCGCCGCCGCCGGCCCA
GCAGGACCGCACCACGCGAGGCGCGAGATAGGGGGGCACGGGCGCGACCATCTGCGCTGCGGCGCCGGCG
ACTCAGCGCTGCCTCAGTCTGCGGTGGGCAGCGGAGGAGTCGTGTCGTGCCTGAGAGCGCAGTCGAGAAG
GTACCGGATCCTCTAGAGTCGACTCCGGAATAACTTCGTATAGGATACTTTATACGAAGTTATGCAGAAT
GGTAGCTGGATTGTAGCTGCTATTAGCAATATGAAACCTCTTAATAACTTCGTATAGCATACATTATACG
AAGTTATGGCGCGCCGCGTGTTTAAACGCATTAGTCTTCCAATTGAAAAAAGTGATTTAATTTATACCAT
TTTAATTCAGCTTTGTAAAAATGTATCAAAGAGATAGCAAGGTATTCAGTTTTAGTAAACAAGATAATTG
CTCCTAAAGTAGCCCCTTGAATTCCGAGGCAGTAGGCAGCCGCGATTAGGCTGTTATAATACATCTGTGG
CTTCACTATTATAACAGCCTAATCGCGGCCGCTCACTGTCAACAGCAATATACCTTCTCGAGCCTTCTGT
TGGGTTAACCTGAAGAAGTAATCCCAGCAAGTGTTTCCAAGATGTGCAGGCAACGATTCTGTAAAGTACT
GAAGCCTCATTCAACATAGTATATGTGCTGCCGAAGCGAGCACTTAACAAGGCTTGCGAGCTCTTACTTG
TACAGCTCGTCCATGCCGCCGGTGGAGTGGCGGCCCTCGGCGCGTTCGTACTGTTCCACGATGGTGTAGT
CCTCGTTGTGGGAGGTGATGTCCAACTTGATGTTGACGTTGTAGGCGCCGGGCAGCTGCACGGGCTTCTT
GGCCTTGTAGGTGGTCTTGACCTCAGCGTCGTAGTGGCCGCCGTCCTTCAGCTTCAGCCTCTGCTTGATC
TCGCCCTTCAGGGCGCCGTCCTCGGGGTACATCCGCTCGGAGGAGGCCTCCCAGCCCATGGTCTTCTTCT
GCATTACGGGGCCGTCGGAGGGGAAGTTGGTGCCGCGCAGCTTCACCTTGTAGATGAACTCGCCGTCCTG
CAGGGAGGAGTCCTGGGTCACGGTCACCACGCCGCCGTCCTCGAAGTTCATCACGCGCTCCCACTTGAAG
CCCTCGGGGAAGGACAGCTTCAAGTAGTCGGGGATGTCGGCGGGGTGCTTCACGTAGGCCTTGGAGCCGT
ACATGAACTGAGGGGACAGGATGTCCCAGGCGAAGGGCAGGGGGCCACCCTTGGTCACCTTCAGCTTGGC
GGTCTGGGTGCCCTCGTAGGGGCGGCCCTCGCCCTCGCCCTCGATCTCGAACTCGTGGCCGTTCACGGAG
CCCTCCATGTGCACCTTGAAGCGCATGAACTCCTTGATGATGGCCATGTTATCCTCCTCGCCCTTGCTCA
CCATGCTAGCATAACTTCGTATAAAGTATCCTATACGAAGTTATTTGCCTTAACCCAGAAATTATCACTG
TTATTCTTTAGAATGGTGCAAAGAATAACTTCGTATAATGTATGCTATACGAAGTTATGAATTCGATATC
AAGCTTATCGATAATCAACCTCTGGATTACAAAATTTGTGAAAGATTGACTGGTATTCTTAACTATGTTG
CTCCTTTTACGCTATGTGGATACGCTGCTTTAATGCCTTTGTATCATGCTATTGCTTCCCGTATGGCTTT
CATTTTCTCCTCCTTGTATAAATCCTGGTTGCTGTCTCTTTATGAGGAGTTGTGGCCCGTTGTCAGGCAA
CGTGGCGTGGTGTGCACTGTGTTTGCTGACGCAACCCCCACTGGTTGGGGCATTGCCACCACCTGTCAGC
TCCTTTCCGGGACTTTCGCTTTCCCCCTCCCTATTGCCACGGCGGAACTCATCGCCGCCTGCCTTGCCCG
CTGCTGGACAGGGGCTCGGCTGTTGGGCACTGACAATTCCGTGGTGTTGTCGGGGAAATCATCGTCCTTT
CCTTGGCTGCTCGCCTATGTTGCCACCTGGATTCTGCGCGGGACGTCCTTCTGCTACGTCCCTTCGGCCC
TCAATCCAGCGGACCTTCCTTCCCGCGGCCTGCTGCCGGCTCTGCGGCCTCTTCCGCGTCTTCGCCTTCG
CCCTCAGACGAGTCGGATCTCCCTTTGGGCCGCCTCCCCGCATCGATACCGAGCGCTGCTCGAGAGATCT
ACGGGTGGCATCCCTGTGACCCCTCCCCAGTGCCTCTCCTGGCCCTGGAAGTTGCCACTCCAGTGCCCAC
CAGCCTTGTCCTAATAAAATTAAGTTGCATCATTTTGTCTGACTAGGTGTCCTTCTATAATATTATGGGG
TGGAGGGGGGTGGTATGGAGCAAGGGGCAAGTTGGGAAGACAACCTGTAGGGCCTGCGGGGTCTATTGGG
AACCAAGCTGGAGTGCAGTGGCACAATCTTGGCTCACTGCAATCTCCGCCTCCTGGGTTCAAGCGATTCT
CCTGCCTCAGCCTCCCGAGTTGTTGGGATTCCAGGCATGCATGACCAGGCTCAGCTAATTTTTGTTTTTT
TGGTAGAGACGGGGTTTCACCATATTGGCCAGGCTGGTCTCCAACTCCTAATCTCAGGTGATCTACCCAC
CTTGGCCTCCCAAATTGCTGGGATTACAGGCGTGAACCACTGCTCCCTTCCCTGTCCTTCTGATTTTGTA
GGTAACCACGTGCGGACCGAGCGGCCGCAGGAACCCCTAGTGATGGAGTTGGCCACTCCCTCTCTGCGCG
CTCGCTCGCTCACTGAGGCCGGGCGACCAAAGGTCGCCCGACGCCCGGGCTTTGCCCGGGCGGCCTCAGT
GAGCGAGCGAGCGCGCAGCTGCCTGCAGGGGCGCCTGATGCGGTATTTTCTCCTTACGCATCTGTGCGGT
ATTTCACACCGCATA
[95 nt withheld, positions 3376-3470]
T
[46 nt withheld, positions 3472-3517]
C
[141 nt withheld, positions 3519-3659]
CCTTTGACGTTGGAGTCCACGTTCTTT
[37 nt withheld, positions 3687-3723]
ACTCTATCTCGGGCTATTCTTTTGATTTATAAGGGATTTTGCCGATTTCGGTCTATTGGTTAAAAAATGA
GCTGATTTAACAAAAATTTAACGCGAATTTTAACAAAATATTAACGTTTACAATTTTATGGTGCACTCTC
AGTACAATCTGCTCTGATGCCGCATAGTTAAGCCAGCCCCGACACCCGCCAACACCCGCTGACGCGCCCT
GACGGGCTTGTCTGCTCCCGGCATCCGCTTACAGACAAGCTGTGACCGTCTCCGGGAGCTGCATGTGTCA
GAGGTTTTCACCGTCATCACCGAAACGCGCGAGACGAAAGGGCCTCGTGATACGCCTATTTTTATAGGTT
AATGTCATGATAATAATGGTTTCTTAGACGTCAGGTGGCACTTTTCGGGGAAATGTGCGCGGAACCCCTA
TTTGTTTATTTTTCTAAATACATTCAAATATGTATCCGCTCATGAGACAATAACCCTGATAAATGCTTCA
ATAATATTGAAAAAGGAAGAGTATGAGTATTCAACATTTCCGTGTCGCCCTTATTCCCTTTTTTGCGGCA
TTTTGCCTTCCTGTTTTTGCTCACCCAGAAACGCTGGTGAAAGTAAAAGATGCTGAAGATCAGTTGGGTG
CACGAGTGGGTTACATCGAACTGGATCTCAACAGCGGTAAGATCCTTGAGAGTTTTCGCCCCGAAGAACG
TTTTCCAATGATGAGCACTTTTAAAGTTCTGCTATGTGGCGCGGTATTATCCCGTATTGACGCCGGGCAA
GAGCAACTCGGTCGCCGCATACACTATTCTCAGAATGACTTGGTTGAGTACTCACCAGTCACAGAAAAGC
ATCTTACGGATGGCATGACAGTAAGAGAATTATGCAGTGCTGCCATAACCATGAGTGATAACACTGCGGC
CAACTTACTTCTGACAACGATCGGAGGACCGAAGGAGCTAACCGCTTTTTTGCACAACATGGGGGATCAT
GTAACTCGCCTTGATCGTTGGGAACCGGAGCTGAATGAAGCCATACCAAACGACGAGCGTGACACCACGA
TGCCTGTAGCAATGGCAACAACGTTGCGCAAACTATTAACTGGCGAACTACTTACTCTAGCTTCCCGGCA
ACAATTAATAGACTGGATGGAGGCGGATAAAGTTGCAGGACCACTTCTGCGCTCGGCCCTTCCGGCTGGC
TGGTTTATTGCTGATAAATCTGGAGCCGGTGAGCGTGGGTCTCGCGGTATCATTGCAGCACTGGGGCCAG
ATGGTAAGCCCTCCCGTATCGTAGTTATCTACACGACGGGGAGTCAGGCAACTATGGATGAACGAAATAG
ACAGATCGCTGAGATAGGTGCCTCACTGATTAAGCATTGGTAACTGTCAGACCAAGTTTACTCATATATA
CTTTAGATTGATTTAAAACTTCATTTTTAATTTAAAAGGATCTAGGTGAAGATCCTTTTTGATAATCTCA
TGACCAAAATCCCTTAACGTGAGTTTTCGTTCCACTGAGCGTCAGACCCCGTAGAAAAGATCAAAGGATC
TTCTTGAGATCCTTTTTTTCTGCGCGTAATCTGCTGCTTGCAAACAAAAAAACCACCGCTACCAGCGGTG
GTTTGTTTGCCGGATCAAGAGCTACCAACTCTTTTTCCGAAGGTAACTGGCTTCAGCAGAGCGCAGATAC
CAAATACTGTTCTTCTAGTGTAGCCGTAGTTAGGCCACCACTTCAAGAACTCTGTAGCACCGCCTACATA
CCTCGCTCTGCTAATCCTGTTACCAGTGGCTGCTGCCAGTGGCGATAAGTCGTGTCTTACCGGGTTGGAC
TCAAGACGATAGTTACCGGATAAGGCGCAGCGGTCGGGCTGAACGGGGGGTTCGTGCACACAGCCCAGCT
TGGAGCGAACGACCTACACCGAACTGAGATACCTACAGCGTGAGCTATGAGAAAGCGCCACGCTTCCCGA
AGGGAGAAAGGCGGACAGGTATCCGGTAAGCGGCAGGGTCGGAACAGGAGAGCGCACGAGGGAGCTTCCA
GGGGGAAACGCCTGGTATCTTTATAGTCCTGTCGGGTTTCGCCACCTCTGACTTGAGCGTCGATTTTTGT
GATGCTCGTCAGGGGGGCGGAGCCTATGGAAAAACGCCAGCAACGCGGCCTTTTTACGGTTCCTGGCCTT
TTGCTGGCCTTTTGCTCACATGT
